>Addgene plasmid #27861 | pUT1765-HQ858779 | depositor full sequence | sequence record 13135 | Author sequence
CAAATAATGATTTTATTTTGACTGATAGTGACCTGTTCGTTGCAACAAATTGATGAGCAATGCTTTTTTA
TAATGCCAACTTTGTACAAAAAAGCAGGCTCCGCGGCCGCCTTGTTTAACTTTAAGAAGGAGCCCTTCAC
CATGGGGAGGCATTCTTGCTGCTACAAGCAAAAGTTGAGAAAGGGGCTCTGGTCCCCCGAGGAGGATGAG
AAACTCATGAACCACATAACAAAGCATGGCCATGGCTGCTGGAGTTCTATTCCCAAACTCGCTGGGCTCC
AAAGGTGCGGAAAGAGTTGTAGGCTGAGGTGGATAAACTATCTGAGGCCAGACCTCAAGAGAGGGGCATT
CTCCCAAGACGAAGAAGACCTCATCATTGAGCTGCACGCTGTCCTTGGAAACAGGTGGTCTCAAATTGCA
GCTCAGCTGCCAGGGAGGACTGATAATGAGATCAAGAATCTATGGAACTCGTGCATCAAGAAGAAGCTCA
GGCAGAAAGGCATTGATCCCAACACCCACAAGCCCCTTACTGAGGCTGATCGCAGCGGAGCAGCTCCCAC
CATCAGCACCGAGAGAACCTCAGGGTCCAGCGAAATCAACCCATCAAGCGCTGGTGCTCTGGGAAACTTG
AGCCACCTCCTCAGCGAGACGGCTCAATCATCAATGCTGATGCCCGTGTATGACAAGAATCGCGCTGAAA
CTCCAAACTTGGCACGCCCTAAGGTGCCACCAAAGGAGTTGTTCCTGGAGCAGCTTACTGCTGGACACGA
GAGTCCATCAACCTGCCGCTCATCAGGCCAAACTCTCTATTTCCCTTTCCAACAGCCTTTAGGCTACAAC
AGTGAGAGTGGCAGTGGCGATGGGGCGAATATGAATTCACTCTGGTTCAACCAGAGTGACTTCAACTGCA
GCACAATTTCTACAGTGATGCCGCCAGCTTCACCATCGGCCCTCTCTACATCAATGGGGCTGAATCTTCC
ACCTGATAATTCTCGACATGGAGGAACTGGCATTGGAAGTACTGCAGTAGATTCATTCTACTGGGATGGT
ACTAATCCTAGCAGCAGTAGCAGTACTGGGAGCAGAGGAAGCAACAGTATGGGATTTGAACCACAGAGCA
CGAGCTCAATTCTGGAGAACAGTGTCTTCCAATGGACAGACATCGGACAAGAAAAAGATACAAGAGCTCA
CCTGGTAGAGGAACTTAAGTGGCCTGACTTGCTCCATGGAACCTTTGCCGAGACGACCACAGCCATGCAG
AACCAGAGCCAGACGCTCTATGATGACGTGATCAAGGCAGAGAGCCAATTCAGCATGGAAGGGATATGTG
CTTCTTGGTTCCAGAATCAGCAGCCACAGCAACAGCTTCAGGCAACACCAGACATGTATGACAAGGACTT
GCAAAGAATGCAACTGTCTTTTGAGAATATCAAGGGTGGGCGCGCCGACCCAGCTTTCTTGTACAAAGTT
GGCATTATAAGAAAGCATTGCTTATCAATTTGTTGCAACGAACAGGTCACTATCAGTCAAAATAAAATCA
TTATTTGCCATCCAGCTGATATCCCCTATAGTGAGTCGTATTACATGGTCATAGCTGTTTCCTGGCAGCT
CTGGCCCGTGTCTCAAAATCTCTGATGTTACATTGCACAAGATAAAAATATATCATCATGAACAATAAAA
CTGTCTGCTTACATAAACAGTAATACAAGGGGTGTTATGAGCCATATTCAACGGGAAACGTCGAGGCCGC
GATTAAATTCCAACATGGATGCTGATTTATATGGGTATAAATGGGCTCGCGATAATGTCGGGCAATCAGG
TGCGACAATCTATCGCTTGTATGGGAAGCCCGATGCGCCAGAGTTGTTTCTGAAACATGGCAAAGGTAGC
GTTGCCAATGATGTTACAGATGAGATGGTCAGACTAAACTGGCTGACGGAATTTATGCCTCTTCCGACCA
TCAAGCATTTTATCCGTACTCCTGATGATGCATGGTTACTCACCACTGCGATCCCCGGAAAAACAGCATT
CCAGGTATTAGAAGAATATCCTGATTCAGGTGAAAATATTGTTGATGCGCTGGCAGTGTTCCTGCGCCGG
TTGCATTCGATTCCTGTTTGTAATTGTCCTTTTAACAGCGATCGCGTATTTCGTCTCGCTCAGGCGCAAT
CACGAATGAATAACGGTTTGGTTGATGCGAGTGATTTTGATGACGAGCGTAATGGCTGGCCTGTTGAACA
AGTCTGGAAAGAAATGCATAAACTTTTGCCATTCTCACCGGATTCAGTCGTCACTCATGGTGATTTCTCA
CTTGATAACCTTATTTTTGACGAGGGGAAATTAATAGGTTGTATTGATGTTGGACGAGTCGGAATCGCAG
ACCGATACCAGGATCTTGCCATCCTATGGAACTGCCTCGGTGAGTTTTCTCCTTCATTACAGAAACGGCT
TTTTCAAAAATATGGTATTGATAATCCTGATATGAATAAATTGCAGTTTCATTTGATGCTCGATGAGTTT
TTCTAATCAGAATTGGTTAATTGGTTGTAACACTGGCAGAGCATTACGCTGACTTGACGGGACGGCGCAA
GCTCATGACCAAAATCCCTTAACGTGAGTTACGCGTCGTTCCACTGAGCGTCAGACCCCGTAGAAAAGAT
CAAAGGATCTTCTTGAGATCCTTTTTTTCTGCGCGTAATCTGCTGCTTGCAAACAAAAAAACCACCGCTA
CCAGCGGTGGTTTGTTTGCCGGATCAAGAGCTACCAACTCTTTTTCCGAAGGTAACTGGCTTCAGCAGAG
CGCAGATACCAAATACTGTCCTTCTAGTGTAGCCGTAGTTAGGCCACCACTTCAAGAACTCTGTAGCACC
GCCTACATACCTCGCTCTGCTAATCCTGTTACCAGTGGCTGCTGCCAGTGGCGATAAGTCGTGTCTTACC
GGGTTGGACTCAAGACGATAGTTACCGGATAAGGCGCAGCGGTCGGGCTGAACGGGGGGTTCGTGCACAC
AGCCCAGCTTGGAGCGAACGACCTACACCGAACTGAGATACCTACAGCGTGAGCATTGAGAAAGCGCCAC
GCTTCCCGAAGGGAGAAAGGCGGACAGGTATCCGGTAAGCGGCAGGGTCGGAACAGGAGAGCGCACGAGG
GAGCTTCCAGGGGGAAACGCCTGGTATCTTTATAGTCCTGTCGGGTTTCGCCACCTCTGACTTGAGCGTC
GATTTTTGTGATGCTCGTCAGGGGGGCGGAGCCTATGGAAAAACGCCAGCAACGCGGCCTTTTTACGGTT
CCTGGCCTTTTGCTGGCCTTTTGCTCACATGTTCTTTCCTGCGTTATCCCCTGATTCTGTGGATAACCGT
ATTACCGCCTTTGAGTGAGCTGATACCGCTCGCCGCAGCCGAACGACCGAGCGCAGCGAGTCAGTGAGCG
AGGAAGCGGAAGAGCGCCCAATACGCAAACCGCCTCTCCCCGCGCGTTGGCCGATTCATTAATGCAGCTG
GCACGACAGGTTTCCCGACTGGAAAGCGGGCAGTGAGCGCAACGCAATTAATACGCGTACCGCTAGCCAG
GAAGAGTTTGTAGAAACGCAAAAAGGCCATCCGTCAGGATGGCCTTCTGCTTAGTTTGATGCCTGGCAGT
TTATGGCGGGCGTCCTGCCCGCCACCCTCCGGGCCGTTGCTTCACAACGTTCAAATCCGCTCCCGGCGGA
TTTGTCCTACTCAGGAGAGCGTTCACCGACAAACAACAGATAAAACGAAAGGCCCAGTCTTCCGACTGAG
CCTTTCGTTTTATTTGATGCCTGGCAGTTCCCTACTCTCGCGTTAACGCTAGCATGGATGTTTTCCCAGT
CACGACGTTGTAAAACGACGGCCAGTCTTAAGCTCGGGCCC
Features (pLannotate 1.2.2; 11 found; start..end, strand, type, name):
      1..100     +  protein_bind   attL1: mutant version of attL; recombination site for the Gateway® LR reaction LR Clonase™
    112..132     +  RBS            RBS: efficient ribosome binding site from bacteriophage T7 gene 10 (Olins and Rangwala, 1989)
    142..708     +  CDS            MYB41 (fragment): MYB41_ARATH - Experimental evidence at protein level: Swiss-Prot protein existence level 1. Transcription factor involved in salt stress response. Confers tolerance to salt stress (PubMed:22575450). Involved in distinct cellular processes in response to osmotic stress, including control of primary metabolism and negative regulation of short-term transcriptional responses to osmotic stress (PubMed:19211694). Can activate the steps necessary for aliphatic suberin synthesis and deposition of cell wall-associated suberin-like lamellae. Involved in the production of aliphatic suberin under abiotic
   1448..1547    -  protein_bind   attL2: mutant version of attL; recombination site for the Gateway® LR reaction LR Clonase™
   1565..1583    -  promoter       T7 promoter: promoter for bacteriophage T7 RNA polymerase
   1717..2526    +  CDS            KanR: aminoglycoside phosphotransferase; aph(3')-Ia; confers resistance to kanamycin in bacteria or G418 (Geneticin®) in eukaryotes
   2673..3261    +  rep_origin     ori: high-copy-number ColE1/pMB1/pBR322/pUC origin of replication
   3444..3536    +  CDS            lacI (fragment): lac repressor; lacI; The lac repressor binds to the lac operator to inhibit transcription in E. coli. This inhibition can be relieved by adding lactose or isopropyl-β-D-thiogalactopyranoside (IPTG).
   3591..3618    -  terminator     rrnB T2 terminator: transcription terminator T2 from the E. coli rrnB gene
   3750..3793    +  terminator     rrnB T1 terminator: Escherichia coli rrnB; transcription terminator T1 from the E. coli rrnB gene
   3840..3876    -  CDS            lacZα (fragment): LacZα fragment of β-galactosidase; lacZ fragment
