[The description below was written by a language model from this plasmid's Addgene catalogue record and pLannotate feature annotations shown in this document.]
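Description:
pUT1765-HQ858779 is a Gateway entry clone built on the Invitrogen pENTR/SD backbone, carrying the coding sequence of a Zea mays MYB-family transcription factor as part of a maize transcription factor ORF collection for functional genomics. The full construct is 3,891 nt: a 2,601 bp backbone plus a 1,290 bp insert. It is propagated in E. coli under kanamycin selection from an aminoglycoside phosphotransferase (KanR) gene. Replication relies on a ColE1/pUC-type origin, which the feature annotation calls high-copy although the catalogue entry lists the plasmid as low copy. rrnB T1 and T2 terminators lie upstream of the cloning region and insulate it from read-through transcription. The short lacI and lacZα fragments are most likely backbone remnants.

The insert sits between attL1 and attL2, so an LR Clonase reaction can move it into any attR-containing destination vector for expression in plants, yeast, bacteria or other systems. Just downstream of attL1, the backbone supplies a bacteriophage T7 gene 10 ribosome binding site ahead of the ORF, which supports translation in prokaryotic destination contexts. A T7 promoter lies outside attL2, oriented toward the insert on the opposite strand. The entry clone has no promoter driving sense expression of the ORF. The coding sequence was PCR-amplified from a full-length maize cDNA and retains its native stop codon, so it suits untagged or N-terminally tagged expression but not C-terminal fusions. Automated annotation labels only the 5′ portion of the ORF, as a fragment resembling Arabidopsis MYB41. This reflects homology within the conserved MYB region rather than the identity of the maize gene. The record does not state a specific gene name or function for it.
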