Addgene plasmid #27861: pUT1765-HQ858779
Depositing lab: John Gray & Erich Grotewold. Depositing organization: University of Toledo. Publication: The Maize TFome--development of a transcription factor open reading frame collection for functional genomics. Burdo B, Gray J, Goetting-Minesky MP, Wittler B, Hunt M, Li T, Velliquette D, Thomas J, Gentzel I, dos Santos Brito M, Mejia-Guerra MK, Connolly LN, Qaisi D, Li W, Casas MI, Doseff AI, Grotewold E. Plant J. 2014 Oct;80(2):356-66. doi: 10.1111/tpj.12623. Epub 2014 Aug 26. PubMed 25053252.
Backbone
  Vector backbone: pENTR/SD
  Backbone manufacturer: Invitrogen
  Backbone size w/o insert (bp): 2601
  Vector type: Entry vector
Growth in bacteria
  Bacterial resistance: Kanamycin, 50 μg/mL
  Growth temperature: 37°C
  Growth strain: DH5alpha
  Growth instructions: E. coli TOP10
  Copy number: Low Copy
Gene/Insert
  Gene/Insert name: MYB transcription factor from DR963059
  Species: Zea mays
  Insert size (bp): 1290
  GenBank ID: HQ858779
  Cloning method: Restriction Enzyme
  Sequencing primers: 5′ M13 For; 3′ M13 Rev
Terms and licenses: Academic/Nonprofit Terms; Industry Terms: Not Available to Industry
Depositor comments: This CDS was amplified using PCR from a full length cDNA template from the Maize Full-length cDNA Project (www.maizecdna.org) and the PCR product included the stop codon. The PCR product was cloned into a Gateway pENTR/SD vector. Further information on this gene may be obtained at www.grassius.org using the GenBank number. (The second half of the plasmid name is the GenBank Number for the sequence of the insert)
How to cite: pUT1765-HQ858779 was a gift from John Gray & Erich Grotewold (Addgene plasmid # 27861 ; http://n2t.net/addgene:27861 ; RRID:Addgene_27861)
