>Addgene plasmid #27861 | pUT1765-HQ858779 | addgene partial sequence | sequence record 34151 | 27861 with M13pUC-fwd
ATGATTTTATTTTGACTGATAGTGACCTGTTCGTTGCAACAAATTGATGAGCAATGCTTTTTTATAATGC
CAACTTTGTACAAAAAAGCAGGCTCCGCGGCCGCCTTGTTTAACTTTAAGAAGGAGCCCTTCACCATGGG
GAGGCATTCTTGCTGCTACAAGCAAAAGTTGAGAAAGGGGCTCTGGTCCCCCGAGGAGGATGAGAAACTC
ATGAACCACATAACAAAGCATGGCCATGGCTGCTGGAGTTCTATTCCCAAACTCGCTGGGCTCCAAAGGT
GCGGAAAGAGTTGTAGGCTGAGGTGGATAAACTATCTGAGGCCAGACCTCAAGAGAGGGGCATTCTCCCA
AGACGAAGAAGACCTCATCATTGAGCTGCACGCTGTCCTTGGAAACAGGTGGTCTCAAATTGCAGCTCAG
CTGCCAGGGAGGACTGATAATGAGATCAAGAATCTATGGAACTCGTGCATCAAGAAGAAGCTCAGGCAGA
AAGGCATTGATCCCAACACCCACAAGCCCCTTACTGAGGCTGATCGCAGCGGAGCAGCTCCCACCATCAG
CACCGAGAGAACCTCAGGGTCCAGCGAAATCAACCCATCAAGCGCTGGTGCTCTGGGAAACTTGAGCCAC
CTCCTCAGCGAGACGGCTCAATCATCAATGCTGATGCCCGTGTATGACAAGAATCGCGCTGAAACTCCAA
ACTTGGCACGCCCTAAGGTGCCACCAAAGGAGTTGTTCCTGGAGCAGCTTACTGCTGGACACGAGAGTCC
ATCAACCTGCCGCTCATCAGGCCAAACTCTCTATTTCCCTTTCCAACAGCCTTTAGGCTACAACAGTGAG
AGTGG
